>Addgene plasmid #107558 | pPLtetO-FtsA | addgene full sequence | sequence record 209511 | Addgene NGS Result
TCCGCTCATGAGACAATAACCCTGATAAATGCTTCAATAATATTGAAAAAGGAAGAGTATGAGTATTCAA
CATTTCCGTGTCGCCCTTATTCCCTTTTTTGCGGCATTTTGCCTTCCTGTTTTTGCTCACCCAGAAACGC
TGGTGAAAGTAAAAGATGCTGAAGATCAGTTGGGTGCACGAGTGGGTTACATCGAACTGGATCTCAACAG
CGGTAAGATCCTTGAGAGTTTTCGCCCCGAAGAACGTTTTCCAATGATGAGCACTTTTAAAGTTCTGCTA
TGTGGCGCGGTATTATCCCGTATTGACGCCGGGCAAGAGCAACTCGGTCGCCGCATACACTATTCTCAGA
ATGACTTGGTTGAGTACTCACCAGTCACAGAAAAGCATCTTACGGATGGCATGACAGTAAGAGAATTATG
CAGTGCTGCCATAACCATGAGTGATAACACTGCGGCCAACTTACTTCTGACAACGATCGGAGGACCGAAG
GAGCTAACCGCTTTTTTGCACAACATGGGGGATCATGTAACTCGCCTTGATCGTTGGGAACCGGAGCTGA
ATGAAGCCATACCAAACGACGAGCGTGACACCACGATGCCTGTAGCAATGGCAACAACGTTGCGCAAACT
ATTAACTGGCGAACTACTTACTCTAGCTTCCCGGCAACAATTAATAGACTGGATGGAGGCGGATAAAGTT
GCAGGACCACTTCTGCGCTCGGCCCTTCCGGCTGGCTGGTTTATTGCTGATAAATCTGGAGCCGGTGAGC
GTGGGTCTCGCGGTATCATTGCAGCACTGGGGCCAGATGGTAAGCCCTCCCGTATCGTAGTTATCTACAC
GACGGGGAGTCAGGCAACTATGGATGAACGAAATAGACAGATCGCTGAGATAGGTGCCTCACTGATTAAG
CATTGGTAACTGTCATACCAAGTTTACTCATATATACTTTAGATTGATTTAAAACTTCATTTTTAATTTA
AAAGGATCTAGGTGAAGATCCTTTTTGATAATCTCATGACCAAAATCCCTTAACGTGGAGTTTTCGTTCC
ACTGAGCGTCAGACCCCGAACCTCAGATCCTTCCGTGTTTAGCCAGTATGTTCTCTAGTGTGGTTCGTTG
TTTTTGCGTGAGCCATGAGAACGAACCATTGAGATCATACTTACTTTGCATGTCACTCAAAAATTTTGCC
TCAAAACTGGTGAGCTGAATTTTTGCAGTTAAAGCATCGTGTAGTGTTTTTCTTAGTCCGTTATGTAGGT
AGGAATCTGATGTAATGGTTGTTGGTATTTTGTCACCATTCATTTTTATCTGGTTGTTCTCAAGTTCGGT
TACGAGATCCATTTGTCTATCTAGTTCAACTTGGAAAATCAACGTATCAGTCGGGCGGCCTCGCTTATCA
ACCACCAATTTCATATTGCTGTAAGTGTTTAAATCTTTACTTATTGGTTTCAAAACCCATTGGTTAAGCC
TTTTAAACTCATGGTAGTTATTTTCAAGCATTAACATGAACTTAAATTCATCAAGGCTAATCTCTATATT
TGCCTTGTGAGTTTTCTTTTGTGTTAGTTCTTTTAATAACCACTCATAAATCCTCATAGAGTATTTGTTT
TCAAAAGACTTAACATGTTCCAGATTATATTTTATGAATTTTTTTAACTGGAAAAGATAAGGCAATATCT
CTTCACTAAAAACTAATTCTAATTTTTCGCTTGAGAACTTGGCATAGTTTGTCCACTGGAAAATCTCAAA
GCCTTTAACCAAAGGATTCCTGATTTCCACAGTTCTCGTCATCAGCTCTCTGGTTGCTTTAGCTAATACA
CCATAAGCATTTTCCCTACTGATGTTCATCATCTGAGCGTATTGGTTATAAGTGAACGATACCGTCCGTT
CTTTCCTTGTAGGGTTTTCAATCGTGGGGTTGAGTAGTGCCACACAGCATAAAATTAGCTTGGTTTCATG
CTCCGTTAAGTCATAGCGACTAATCGCTAGTTCATTTGCTTTGAAAACAACTAATTTAGACATACATCTC
AATTGGTCTAGGTGATTTTAATCACTATACCAATTGAGATGGGCTAGTCAATGATAATTACTAGTCCTTT
TCCTTTGAGTTGTGGGTATCTGTAAATTCTGCTAGACCTTTGCTGGAAAACTTGTAAATTCTGCTAGACC
CTCTGTAAATTCCGCTAGACCTTTGTGTGTTTTTTTTGTTTATATTCAAGTGGTTATAATTTATAGAATA
AAGAAAGAATAAAAAAAGATAAAAAGAATAGATCCCAGCCCTGTGTATAACTCACTACTTTAGTCAGTTC
CGCAGTATTACAAAAGGATGTCGCAAACGCTGTTTGCTCCTCTACAAAACAGACCTTAAAACCCTAAAGG
CTTAAGTAGCACCCTCGCAAGCTCGGGCAAATCGCTGAATATTCCTTTTGTCTCCGACCATCAGGCACCT
GAGTCGCTGTCTTTTTCGTGACATTCAGTTCGCTGCGCTCACGGCTCTGGCAGTGAATGGGGGTAAATGG
CACTACAGGCGCCTTTTATGGATTCATGCAAGGAAACTACCCATAATACAAGAAAAGCCCGTCACGGGCT
TCTCAGGGCGTTTTATGGCGGGTCTGCTATGTGGTGCTATCTGACTTTTTGCTGTTCAGCAGTTCCTGCC
CTCTGATTTTCCAGTCTGACCACTTCGGATTATCCCGTGACAGGTCATTCAGACTGGCTAATGCACCCAG
TAAGGCAGCGGTATCATCAACTGGCTGTTTTGGCGGATGAGAGAAGATTTTCAGCCTGATACAGATTAAA
TCAGAACGCAGAAGCGGTCTGATAAAACAGAATTTGCCTGGCGGCAGTAGCGCGGTGGTCCCACCTGACC
CCATGCCGAACTCAGAAGTGAAACGCCGTAGCGCCGATGGTAGTGTGGGGTCTCCCCATGCGAGAGTAGG
GAACTGCCAGGCATCAAATAAAACGAAAGGCTCAGTCGAAAGACTGGGCCTTTCGTTTTATCTGTTGTTT
GTCGGTGAACGCTCTCCTGAGTAGGACAAATCCGCCGGGAGCGGATTTGAACGTTGCGAAGCAACGGCCC
GGAGGGTGGCGGGCAGGACGCCCGCCATAAACTGCCAGGCATCAAATTAAGCAGAAGGCCATCCGTCAGG
ATGGCCTTTTTGCGTTTCTACAAACTCTGCTAGCAAGTAAGGCCGACTCGAGTCCCTATCAGTGATAGAG
ATTGACATCCCTATCAGTGATAGAGATACTGAGCACATCAGCAGGACGCATGACCGAATTCATTAAATTT
AACTTTAAGAAGGAGATATAATATGATCAAGGCGACGGACAGAAAACTGGTAGTAGGACTGGAGATTGGT
ACCGCGAAGGTTGCCGCTTTAGTAGGGGAAGTTCTGCCCGACGGTATGGTCAATATCATTGGCGTGGGCA
GCTGCCCGTCGCGTGGTATGGATAAAGGCGGGGTGAACGACCTCGAATCCGTGGTCAAGTGCGTACAACG
CGCCATTGACCAGGCAGAATTGATGGCAGATTGTCAGATCTCTTCGGTATATCTGGCGCTTTCTGGTAAG
CACATCAGCTGCCAGAATGAAATTGGTATGGTGCCTATTTCTGAAGAAGAAGTGACGCAAGAAGATGTGG
AAAACGTCGTCCATACCGCGAAATCGGTGCGTGTGCGCGATGAGCATCGTGTGCTGCATGTGATCCCGCA
AGAGTATGCGATTGACTATCAGGAAGGGATCAAGAATCCGGTAGGACTTTCGGGCGTGCGGATGCAGGCA
AAAGTGCACCTGATCACATGTCACAACGATATGGCGAAAAACATCGTCAAAGCGGTTGAACGTTGTGGGC
TGAAAGTTGACCAACTGATATTTGCCGGACTGGCATCAAGTTATTCGGTATTGACGGAAGATGAACGTGA
ACTGGGTGTCTGCGTCGTCGATATCGGTGGTGGTACAATGGATATCGCCGTTTATACCGGTGGGGCATTG
CGCCACACTAAGGTAATTCCTTATGCTGGCAATGTCGTGACCAGTGATATCGCTTACGCCTTTGGCACGC
CGCCAAGCGACGCCGAAGCGATTAAAGTTCGCCACGGTTGTGCGCTGGGTTCCATCGTTGGAAAAGATGA
GAGCGTGGAAGTGCCGAGCGTAGGTGGTCGTCCGCCACGGAGTCTGCAACGTCAGACACTGGCAGAGGTG
ATCGAGCCGCGCTATACCGAGCTGCTCAACCTGGTCAACGAAGAGATATTGCAGTTGCAGGAAAAGCTTC
GCCAACAAGGGGTTAAACATCACCTGGCGGCAGGCATTGTATTAACCGGTGGCGCAGCGCAGATCGAAGG
TCTTGCAGCCTGTGCTCAGCGCGTGTTTCATACGCAAGTGCGTATCGGCGCGCCGCTGAACATTACCGGT
TTAACGGATTATGCTCAGGAGCCGTATTATTCGACGGCGGTGGGATTGCTTCACTATGGGAAAGAGTCAC
ATCTTAACGGTGAAGCTGAAGTAGAAAAACGTGTTACAGCATCAGTTGGCTCGTGGATCAAGCGACTCAA
TAGTTGGCGCGAAAAGAGTTTTAAGATGCATGCCAGTTCTAGCATAACCCTAATGAGTGAGCTAACTTAC
ATTAATTGCGTTGCGCCTTAATTAACGGCACTCCTCAGCAAATATAATGACCCTCTTGATAACCCAAGAG
GGCATTTTTTAATGCCCATGGCGTTTACCACAGCTAACACCACGTCGTCCCTATCTGCTGCCCTAGGTCT
ATGAGTGGTTGCTGGATAACTTTACGGGCATGCATAAGGCTCGTAGGCTATATTCAGGGAGACCACAACG
GTTTCCCTCTACAAATAATTTTGTTTAACTTTGAAATAAGGAGGTAATACAAATGTCTCGTTTAGATAAA
AGTAAAGTGATTAACAGCGCATTAGAGCTGCTTAATGAGGTCGGAATCGAAGGTTTAACAACCCGTAAAC
TCGCCCAGAAGCTAGGTGTAGAGCAGCCTACATTGTATTGGCATGTAAAAAATAAGCGGGCTTTGCTCGA
CGCCTTAGCCATTGAGATGTTAGATAGGCACCATACTCACTTTTGCCCTTTAGAAGGGGAAAGCTGGCAA
GATTTTTTACGTAATAACGCTAAAAGTTTTAGATGTGCTTTACTAAGTCATCGCGATGGAGCAAAAGTAC
ATTTAGGTACACGGCCTACAGAAAAACAGTATGAAACTCTCGAAAATCAATTAGCCTTTTTATGCCAACA
AGGTTTTTCACTAGAGAATGCATTATATGCACTCAGCGCTGTGGGGCATTTTACTTTAGGTTGCGTATTG
GAAGATCAAGAGCATCAAGTCGCTAAAGAAGAAAGGGAAACACCTACTACTGATAGTATGCCGCCATTAT
TACGACAAGCTATCGAATTATTTGATCACCAAGGTGCAGAGCCAGCCTTCTTATTCGGCCTTGAATTGAT
CATATGCGGATTAGAAAAACAACTTAAATGTGAAAGTGGGTCTTAATAAGCGACTAAAAAATTGAATGTA
GGGAACCAACATGCCAGTTCGAGCAATAACTAGCATAACCCCTTGGGGCCCTGAGAGATCCCCTCATAAT
TTCCCCAAAACGTAACCATGTGTGAATAGATTTTGAGTAAGCAGGGTTGCAGCCACGAGTGAGTCTTCCC
TTGTTATTGTGTAGCCAGAATGCCGCAAAACTTCCATGCCTAAGCGAACTGTTGAGAGTACGTTTCGATT
TCTGACTGTGTTAGCCTGGAAGTGCTTGTCCCAACCTTGTTTCTGAGCATGAACGCCCGCAAGCCAACAT
GTTAGTTGAAGCATCAGGGCGATTAGCAGCATGATATCAAAACGCTCTGAGCTGCTCGTTCGGCTATGGC
GTAGGCCTAGTCCGTAGGCAGGACTTTTCAAGTCTCGGAAGGTTTCTTCAATCTGCATTCGCTTCGAATA
GATATTAACAAGTTGTTTGGGTGTTCGAATTTCAACAGGTAAGTTAGTTGCTAGAATCCATGGCTCCTTT
GCCGACGCTGAGTAGATTTTAGGTGACGGGTGGTGACAATGAGTCCGTGTCGAGCGCTGATTTTTTCGGC
CTTTAGAGCGAGATTTATACAATAGAATTTGGCATGAGATTGGGTTGCTTTTAGTCAGCCTCTTATAGCC
TAAAGTCTTTGAGTGACTAGATGACATATCATGTAAGTTGCTGATAGGTTTCCAGTTTTCCGCTCCTAGG
TCTGCATATTGTACTTTTCCTCTTACTCGACTTAACCAGTACCAACCCAGCTTCTCAACGGATTTATACC
ATGGCACTTTAAAGCCAGCATCACTGACAATGAGCGGTGTGGTGTTACTCGGTAGAATGCTCGCAAGGTC
GGCTAGAAATTGGTCATGAGCTTTCTTTGAACATTGCTCTGAAAGCGGGAACGCTTTCTCATAAAGAGTA
ACAGAACGACCGTGTAGTGCGACTGAAGCTCGCAATACCATAAGCCGTTTTTGCTCACGGATATCAGACC
AGTCAACAAGTACAATGGGCATCGTATTGCCCGAACAGATAAAGCTAGCATGCCAACGGTATACAGCGAG
TCGCTCTTTGTGGAGGTGACGATTACCTAACAATCGGTCGATTCGTTTGATGTTATGTTTTGTTCTCGCT
TTGGTTGGCAGGTTACGGCCAAGTTCGGTAAGAGTGAGAGTTTTACAGTCAAGTAAGGCGTGGCAAGCCA
ACGTTAAGCTGTTGAGTCGTTTTAAGTGTAATTCGGGGCAGAATTGGTAAAGAGAGTCGTGTAAAATATC
GAGTTCGCACATTTTGTTGTCTGATTATTGATTTTTGGCGAAACCATTTGATCATATGACAAGATGTGTA
TCTACCTTAACTTAATGATTTTGATAAAAATCATTAGGGGATTCATCAGCTTGGGGCCTCTAAACGGGTC
TTGAGGGGTTTTTTGCTGAAACCTCAGGCGAGAAGCACACGGTCACACT
Features (pLannotate 1.2.2; 16 found; start..end, strand, type, name):
      1..58      +  promoter       AmpR promoter (fragment): bla
     59..919     +  CDS            AmpR: β-lactamase; bla; confers resistance to ampicillin, carbenicillin, and related antibiotics
   1073..2023    -  CDS            Rep101: RepA protein needed for replication with the pSC101 origin; rep101
   2071..2293    -  rep_origin     pSC101 ori: low-copy replication origin that requires the Rep101 protein
   2836..2951    +  ncRNA          5S rRNA: Accession: RF00001 - 5S ribosomal RNA
   2955..3041    +  terminator     rrnB T1 terminator: Escherichia coli rrnB; transcription terminator T1 from the E. coli rrnB gene
   3135..3158    -  terminator     rrnB T2 terminator (fragment): transcription terminator T2 from the E. coli rrnB gene
   3203..3221    +  protein_bind   tet operator: tetO; bacterial operator O2 for the tetR and tetA genes tetracycline repressor TetR
   3227..3246    +  promoter       H1-2O2 promoter (fragment): doxycycline-inducible variant of the human H1 RNA promoter (Henriksen et al., 2007)
   3288..3306    +  RBS            RBS (fragment): efficient ribosome binding site from bacteriophage T7 gene 10 (Olins and Rangwala, 1989)
   3313..4572    +  CDS            ftsA: FTSA_ECOLI - Also known as divA. Experimental evidence at protein level: Swiss-Prot protein existence level 1. Essential cell division protein that assists in the assembly of the Z ring (PubMed:11847116). May serve as the principal membrane anchor for the Z ring (PubMed:15752196). Also required for the recruitment to the septal ring of the downstream cell division proteins FtsK, FtsQ, FtsL, FtsI and FtsN (PubMed:9282742, PubMed:9495771, PubMed:9603865, PubMed:9882666, PubMed:10027987, PubMed:24750258). Binds ATP (PubMed:11053380). From Escherichia coli (strain K12).
   4603..4624    -  protein_bind   CAP binding site: CAP binding activates transcription in the presence of cAMP. E. coli catabolite activator protein
   4883..5503    +  CDS            tetR: TETR2_ECOLX - Experimental evidence at protein level: Swiss-Prot protein existence level 1. TetR is the repressor of the tetracycline resistance element; its N-terminal region forms a helix-turn-helix structure and binds DNA. Binding of tetracycline to TetR reduces the repressor affinity for the tetracycline resistance gene (tetA) promoter operator sites. From Escherichia coli.
   5560..5580    +  terminator     T7 terminator (fragment): transcription terminator for bacteriophage T7 RNA polymerase
   6794..6863    +  ncRNA          RNA-OUT: Accession: RF00240 - RNA-OUT
   6910..6945    +  terminator     T7 terminator (fragment): transcription terminator for bacteriophage T7 RNA polymerase
