[The description below was written by a language model from this plasmid's Addgene catalogue record and pLannotate feature annotations shown in this document.]
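Description:
pPLtetO-FtsA is a low-copy bacterial expression plasmid, classed as a synthetic biology vector, built on the pJKR-L-tetR backbone for tunable production of the Escherichia coli cell division protein FtsA. It replicates from the pSC101 origin, which depends on the plasmid-encoded Rep101 (RepA) protein and accounts for the low copy number. It is selected with ampicillin through the β-lactamase gene. The sequenced plasmid is about 7 kb and is propagated in E. coli BW25113.

The payload is the roughly 1.26 kb ftsA coding sequence, inserted by Gibson cloning downstream of the pLtetO promoter. In the feature table the promoter appears as a tet operator plus a short adjacent fragment that the annotation software matched to an H1-2O2 promoter, most likely because of a second tetO-like sequence. A ribosome binding site derived from phage T7 gene 10 precedes the gene, and rrnB terminator elements upstream insulate the cassette from read-through. TetR is encoded on the same plasmid and represses pLtetO by binding the operators. Doxycycline releases the repressor, so FtsA synthesis can be titrated with inducer concentration, which is the stated purpose. FtsA helps assemble the Z ring, anchors it to the membrane and recruits later division proteins, and the plasmid comes from work on how division protein levels govern the first division of starved bacteria.

Two points in the record deserve caution. The backbone modification field says GFP was replaced with FtsZ, whereas the name, insert field and annotated CDS all indicate ftsA. Repository quality control also found an IS4 transposase sequence between tetR and AmpR. This largely unannotated stretch of the feature table contains an RNA-OUT hit, and the depositor states that the insertion should not affect function.
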