Addgene plasmid #107558: pPLtetO-FtsA
Purpose: Plasmid for titrating synthesis of FtsA with doxycycline
Depositing lab: Uwe Sauer. Depositing organization: ETH Zurich (Swiss Federal Institute of Technology). Publication: Synthesis and degradation of FtsZ quantitatively predict the first cell division in starved bacteria. Sekar K, Rusconi R, Sauls JT, Fuhrer T, Noor E, Nguyen J, Fernandez VI, Buffing MF, Berney M, Jun S, Stocker R, Sauer U. Mol Syst Biol. 2018 Nov 5;14(11):e8623. doi: 10.15252/msb.20188623. PubMed 30397005.
Backbone
  Vector backbone: pJKR-L-tetR
  Modifications to backbone: Replaced GFP with FtsZ
  Vector type: Synthetic Biology
Growth in bacteria
  Bacterial resistance: Ampicillin, 100 μg/mL
  Growth temperature: 37°C
  Growth strain: BW 25113
  Copy number: Low Copy
Gene/Insert
  Gene/Insert name: ftsA
  Species: Escherichia coli
  Insert size (bp): 1263
  GenBank ID: 944786
  Promoter: pLtetO
  Cloning method: Gibson Cloning
  Sequencing primers: 5′ TAGGACAAATCCGCCGGGAG; 3′ GGGTTGTTAAACCTTCGATTCCGAC
Terms and licenses: Academic/Nonprofit Terms; Industry Terms: Not Available to Industry
Depositor comments: Please note that an IS4 transposase sequence was found between TetR and AmpR during Addgene's quality control. The depositor noted that this sequence should NOT affect plasmid function. Please visit https://www.biorxiv.org/content/early/2018/05/04/314922 for bioRxiv preprint.
How to cite: pPLtetO-FtsA was a gift from Uwe Sauer (Addgene plasmid # 107558 ; http://n2t.net/addgene:107558 ; RRID:Addgene_107558)
